>Addgene plasmid #12185 | pMSCV MEKK3 PB1 | addgene partial sequence | sequence record 18749 | 12185 with MSCV
CCCTCACTCCTTCTCTAGGCGCCGGAATTAGATCTCTCGAGCCACCATGGATTACAAGGATGACGACGAT
AAGACAGGTCACCCAAACAGGCAGAGTGACGTCAGAATCAAGTTTGAACACAATGGGGAGAGACGAATTA
TAGCATTCAGCTGGCCTGTGAGATACGAAGATGTGGAGCACAAGGTGACAACAGTCTTTGGGCAGCCTCT
TGATTTGCATTATATGAATAATGAGCTCTCCATCCTGTTGAAAAACCAAGATGATCTCGATAAAGCCATT
GACATTTTGGATAGAAGCTCAAGTATGAAAAGCCTTAGGATACTACTGTTATCCCAAGACAGAAACCATA
CTTAGAATTCTACCGGGTAGGGGAGGCGCTTTTCCCAAGGCAGTCTGGAGCATGCGCTTTAGCAGCCCCG
CTGGGCACTTGGCGCTACACAAGTGGCCTCTGGCCTCGCACACATTCCACATCCACCGGTAGGCGCCAAC
CGGCTCCGTTCTTTGGTGGCCCCTTCGCGCCACCTTCTACTCCTCCCCTAGTCAGGAAGTTCCCCCCCGC
CCCGCAGCTCGCGTCGTGCAGGACGTGACAAATGGAAGTAGCACGTCTCACTAGTCTCGTGCAGATGGAC
AGCACCGCTGAGCAATGGAAGCGGGTAGGCCTTTGGGGCAGCGGCCAATAGCAGCTTTGCTCCTTCGCTT
TCTG
