[The description below was written by a language model from this plasmid's Addgene catalogue record.]
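Description:
pMSCV MEKK3 PB1 is a retroviral mammalian expression plasmid built on the pMSCVpuro backbone (about 6.3 kb without insert), a murine stem cell virus-based vector. It is maintained in bacteria as a high-copy plasmid under ampicillin selection, and carries a puromycin resistance marker for selecting transduced or transfected mammalian cells. In vectors of this family the insert is generally transcribed from the viral 5′ long terminal repeat. The LTRs and packaging signal allow the transcript to be packaged into retroviral particles when the plasmid is introduced into a suitable packaging cell line. The record itself includes no feature table, so individual elements such as the promoter driving the puromycin marker are not documented here.

The payload is a roughly 300 bp fragment of mouse MEKK3 (Map3k3) that encodes only the PB1 domain, amino acids 36–127, rather than the full-length kinase. It was cloned between XhoI and EcoRI sites, both of which are retained, and is expressed with an N-terminal Flag tag listed as part of the backbone, which allows detection or immunoprecipitation of the isolated domain. PB1 domains are protein–protein interaction modules, and the associated publication concerns the interaction of the MEKK2 and MEKK3 PB1 domains with the PB1 domain of MEK5 in activation of the ERK5 pathway. The construct is therefore suited to stable, retrovirally delivered expression of the isolated MEKK3 PB1 domain for studying this interaction and its role in MEK5–ERK5 signalling, although the record does not spell out the specific experiments for which it was used.
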