Addgene plasmid #12185: pMSCV MEKK3 PB1
Depositing lab: Gary Johnson. Depositing organization: National Jewish Health. Publication: PB1 domains of MEKK2 and MEKK3 interact with the MEK5 PB1 domain for activation of the ERK5 pathway. Nakamura K, Johnson GL. J Biol Chem. 2003 Sep 26. 278(39):36989-92. 10.1074/jbc.C300313200 PubMed 12912994.
Backbone
  Vector backbone: pMSCVpuro
  Backbone manufacturer: Clontech
  Backbone size w/o insert (bp): 6300
  Vector type: Mammalian Expression, Retroviral
  Selectable markers: Puromycin
Growth in bacteria
  Bacterial resistance: Ampicillin, 100 μg/mL
  Growth temperature: 37°C
  Growth strain: DH5alpha
  Copy number: High Copy
Gene/Insert
  Gene/Insert name: MEKK3
  Species: M. musculus (mouse)
  Insert size (bp): 300
  Mutation: PB1 domain: aa 36-127
  GenBank ID: NM_011947
  Entrez Gene: Map3k3 (a.k.a. AW548911, MAPKKK3, Mekk3, mKIAA4031)
  Tag / fusion protein: Flag (N terminal on backbone)
  Cloning method: Restriction Enzyme; 5′ cloning site XhoI (not destroyed); 3′ cloning site EcoRI (not destroyed)
  Sequencing primers: 5′ pMSCV 5'; 3′ pMSCV 3'
Terms and licenses: Academic/Nonprofit Terms; Industry Terms: Not Available to Industry
How to cite: pMSCV MEKK3 PB1 was a gift from Gary Johnson (Addgene plasmid # 12185 ; http://n2t.net/addgene:12185 ; RRID:Addgene_12185)
